Addgene plasmid #164819: AAV-CAG-SPOTlight-U2GCR
Purpose: Reporter to measure ISR state-dependent protein synthesis
Depositing lab: Nicole Calakos. Depositing organization: Duke University. Publication: Cholinergic neurons constitutively engage the ISR for dopamine modulation and skill learning in mice. Helseth AR, Hernandez-Martinez R, Hall VL, Oliver ML, Turner BD, Caffall ZF, Rittiner JE, Shipman MK, King CS, Gradinaru V, Gerfen C, Costa-Mattioli M, Calakos N. Science. 2021 Apr 23;372(6540). pii: 372/6540/eabe1931. doi: 10.1126/science.abe1931. PubMed 33888613.
Backbone
  Vector backbone: AAV
  Backbone size w/o insert (bp): 2959
  Total vector size (bp): 7008
  Vector type: Mammalian Expression, AAV
Growth in bacteria
  Bacterial resistance: Ampicillin, 100 μg/mL
  Growth temperature: 37°C
  Growth strain: NEB Stable
  Copy number: Low Copy
Gene/Insert
  Gene/Insert name: SPOTlight-U2GCR (alt name: ISR state-dependent protein synthesis reporter)
  Insert size (bp): 2734
  Promoter: CAG
  Cloning method: Restriction Enzyme; 5′ cloning site BamHI (not destroyed); 3′ cloning site MfeI (not destroyed)
  Sequencing primers: 5′ TCCTTGAAGAAGATGGTGCG; 3′ TCACTTGTTCCTAGGACACGG
Terms and licenses: Academic/Nonprofit Terms; Industry Terms: Not Available to Industry
Depositor comments: Please note that the Addgene verified sequence differs from depositor's reference sequence (see Supplemental Documents above). These differences do not affect plasmid function.
How to cite: AAV-CAG-SPOTlight-U2GCR was a gift from Nicole Calakos (Addgene plasmid # 164819 ; http://n2t.net/addgene:164819 ; RRID:Addgene_164819)
