[The description below was written by a language model from this plasmid's Addgene catalogue record and pLannotate feature annotations shown in this document.]
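Description:
AAV-CAG-SPOTlight-U2GCR is an adeno-associated virus transfer plasmid for mammalian expression of a dual-fluorescent reporter of protein synthesis that depends on the state of the integrated stress response (ISR). The expression cassette lies between two AAV2 inverted terminal repeats, which allow the intervening DNA to be packaged into recombinant AAV particles when replication and capsid functions are supplied in trans. Outside the ITRs, the bacterial backbone carries a ColE1/pUC-type origin, an f1 phage origin and a β-lactamase gene with its own promoter for ampicillin selection. Small lacZα and lacI fragments are cloning-vector remnants. The catalogue lists the plasmid as low copy and grown in a recombination-deficient stable strain, which is usual for ITR-containing plasmids.

Transcription is driven by the CAG promoter, annotated here as a CMV enhancer fragment, the chicken β-actin promoter and fragments of chimeric/hybrid introns. Downstream, after roughly 550 nt of unannotated sequence, come an EGFP coding sequence and then a tdTomato coding sequence, separated by about 200 nt that is also unannotated. A short region matching SV40 large T antigen on the opposite strand precedes the 3′ ITR and probably reflects an SV40-derived 3′ end/polyadenylation region, though no polyA signal is explicitly annotated. The record does not describe how the two fluorescent proteins are coupled to ISR state, nor what regulatory elements occupy the unannotated leader and inter-cistronic regions, so the green/red readout logic cannot be stated from these fields.

The sequenced record (6,889 nt) is slightly shorter than the catalogued size (7,008 bp), and the depositor notes differences from the reference sequence that do not affect function. The associated work concerns ISR engagement in mouse cholinergic neurons.
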