Features (pLannotate 1.2.2; 15 found; start..end, strand, type, name):
    191..439     +  enhancer       CMV enhancer (fragment): human cytomegalovirus immediate early enhancer
    441..718     +  promoter       chicken β-actin promoter: No description available
    719..854     +  intron         hybrid intron (fragment): hybrid between chicken β-actin (CBA) and minute virus of mice (MMV) introns (Gray et al., 2011)
    943..1073    +  intron         chimeric intron (fragment): chimera between introns from chicken β-actin and rabbit β-globin
   1636..2349    +  CDS            EGFP: EGFP is a basic (constitutively fluorescent) green fluorescent protein published in 1996, derived from Aequorea victoria. It is reported to be a rapidly-maturing weak dimer with moderate acid sensitivity.
   2561..3985    +  CDS            tdTomato: tdTomato is a basic (constitutively fluorescent) orange fluorescent protein published in 2004, derived from Discosoma sp.. It is reported to be a somewhat slowly-maturing tandem dimer with low acid sensitivity.
   4108..4176    -  CDS            large T antigen (fragment): large T antigen from SV40 (simian virus 40)
   4247..4380    +  repeat_region  AAV2 ITR: inverted terminal repeat of adeno-associated virus serotype 2 inverted
   4374..4430    -  CDS            lacI (fragment): lac repressor; lacI; The lac repressor binds to the lac operator to inhibit transcription in E. coli. This inhibition can be relieved by adding lactose or isopropyl-β-D-thiogalactopyranoside (IPTG).
   4613..5201    -  rep_origin     ori: high-copy-number ColE1/pMB1/pBR322/pUC origin of replication
   5372..6232    -  CDS            AmpR: β-lactamase; bla; confers resistance to ampicillin, carbenicillin, and related antibiotics
   6233..6337    -  promoter       AmpR promoter: bla
   6390..6818    -  rep_origin     f1 ori (sequence partly withheld): f1 bacteriophage origin of replication; arrow indicates direction of (+) strand synthesis
   6823..3       -  CDS            lacZα (fragment) (across the origin): LacZα fragment of β-galactosidase; lacZ fragment
   6887..130     -  repeat_region  AAV2 ITR (fragment) (across the origin): inverted terminal repeat of adeno-associated virus serotype 2 inverted
>Addgene plasmid #164819 | AAV-CAG-SPOTlight-U2GCR | addgene full sequence | sequence record 496081 | Addgene Long Read Sequencing Result
CTGCGCGCTCGCTCGCTCACTGAGGCCGCCCGGGCAAAGCCCGGGCGTCGGGCGACCTTTGGTCGCCCGG
CCTCAGTGAGCGAGCGAGCGCGCAGAGAGGGAGTGGCCAACTCCATCACTAGGGGTTCCTTGTAGTTAAT
GATTAACCCGCCATGCTACTTATCTACGTAGCCATGCTCTAGGAAGAGTACCATTGACGTCAATAATGAC
GTATGTTCCCATAGTAACGCCAATAGGGACTTTCCATTGACGTCAATGGGTGGAGTATTTACGGTAAACT
GCCCACTTGGCAGTACATCAAGTGTATCATATGCCAAGTACGCCCCCTATTGACGTCAATGACGGTAAAT
GGCCCGCCTGGCATTATGCCCAGTACATGACCTTATGGGACTTTCCTACTTGGCAGTACATCTACGTATT
AGTCATCGCTATTACCATGGTCGAGGTGAGCCCCACGTTCTGCTTCACTCTCCCCATCTCCCCCCCCTCC
CCACCCCCAATTTTGTATTTATTTATTTTTTAATTATTTTGTGCAGCGATGGGGGCGGGGGGGGGGGGGG
GGCGCGCGCCAGGCGGGGCGGGGCGGGGCGAGGGGCGGGGCGGGGCGAGGCGGAGAGGTGCGGCGGCAGC
CAATCAGAGCGGCGCGCTCCGAAAGTTTCCTTTTATGGCGAGGCGGCGGCGGCGGCGGCCCTATAAAAAG
CGAAGCGCGCGGCGGGCGGGAGTCGCTGCGCGCTGCCTTCGCCCCGTGCCCCGCTCCGCCGCCGCCTCGC
GCCGCCCGCCCCGGCTCTGACTGACCGCGTTACTCCCACAGGTGAGCGGGCGGGACGGCCCTTCTCCTCC
GGGCTGTAATTAGCGCTTGGTTTAATGACGGCTTGTTTCTTTTCTGTGGCTGCGTGAAAGCCTTGAGGGG
CTCCGGGAGGGCCCTTTGTGCGGGGGGAGCGGCTCGGGGCTGTCCGCGGGGGGACGGCTGCCTTCGGGGG
GGACGGGGCAGGGCGGGGTTCGGCTTCTGGCGTGTGACCGGCGGCTCTAGAGCCTCTGCTAACCATGTTC
ATGCCTTCTTCTTTTTCCTACAGCTCCTGGGCAACGTGCTGGTTATTGTGCTGTCTCATCATTTTGGCAA
AGAATTGGATCCGGCTAGGTGTCCCACCCCGCCTTGTAAGACACCGGAAATTCGTCAACGAGCGATCCCT
CCGCGCTCCGGAACCAGACCGCGGCTGGTCGTCAACCTATAAAGTAGTGCACTTTTCTCTCATGGGGCCT
TTAGGACGATCTCTAACGCCACAGTTACCCCCCGAGCACAGCGGAGAAGGGTTGGGGCGGGCGAGGGCGT
CAGTGAGAGGCGGTTTGGTGGCGCTGCGGTAGGATCACGTGACCACAGTGGGAGGATACGCGGTGTGCTG
CGTCCCTGGCCGAGGCTATAAAGGGCGGGTTTAGGGCGTGCCGCCGCCATTTCTGCTTGCTGTCTGCCGG
TTTAAGTTGTGTGCTCGGGTGTCCCTTTCCTCTTCCCCTCCCGCAGGGCTTGCGGCCACCATGGCGTATT
AGAGGCAGCAGTGCCTGCGGCAGCGTTGGCCTTTGCAGCGGCGGCAGCAGCACCAGGCTCTGCAGCGGCA
ACCCCCACCGGCCTAAGCCATGGCGGTGAGCAAGGGCGAGGAGCTGTTCACCGGGGTGGTGCCCATCCTG
GTCGAGCTGGACGGCGACGTAAACGGCCACAAGTTCAGCGTGTCCGGCGAGGGCGAGGGCGACGCCACCT
ACGGCAAGCTGACCCTGAAGTTCATCTGCACCACCGGCAAGCTGCCCGTGCCCTGGCCCACCCTCGTGAC
CACCCTGACCTACGGCGTGCAGTGCTTCAGCCGCTACCCCGATCATATGAAGCAGCACGACTTCTTCAAG
AGTGCGATGCCCGAAGGCTACGTCCAGGAGCGCACCATCTTCTTCAAGGACGACGGCAACTACAAGACCC
GCGCCGAGGTGAAGTTCGAGGGCGACACCCTGGTGAACCGCATCGAGCTGAAGGGCATCGACTTCAAGGA
GGACGGCAACATCCTGGGGCACAAGCTGGAGTACAACTACAACAGCCACAACGTCTATATAATGGCCGAC
AAGCAGAAGAACGGCATCAAGGTGAACTTCAAGATCCGCCACAACATCGAGGACGGCAGCGTGCAGCTCG
CCGACCACTACCAGCAGAACACCCCCATCGGCGACGGCCCCGTGCTGCTGCCCGACAACCACTACCTGAG
CACCCAGTCCGCCCTGAGCAAAGACCCCAACGAGAAGCGCGATCATATGGTCCTGCTGGAGTTCGTGACC
GCCGCCGGGATCACTCTCGGCATGGACGAGCTGTACAAGGGTAGTGGAGGAAGCGGAGCTACTAACTTCA
GCCTGCTGAAGCAGGCTGGAGACGTGGAGGAGAACCCTGGACCTGTGGCGCTCTTCACGAAATCCAGCAG
CAGTGTTGCTGTAACGGACAAAGATACCTTCGAGTTAAGCACATTCCTCGAATCCAGCAAAGCCCCACAA
CATGACTGAACAAAAACTCATCTCAGAAGAGGATCTGGTGGTTAGCAAGGGCGAGGAGGTGATTAAGGAG
TTTATGCGGTTCAAGGTACGAATGGAGGGATCTATGAACGGCCACGAATTTGAAATCGAAGGGGAGGGAG
AGGGACGACCTTACGAGGGCACTCAGACCGCTAAATTGAAAGTCACAAAAGGCGGACCTTTGCCATTTGC
ATGGGACATCCTCAGTCCTCAGTTTATGTACGGCAGTAAGGCATATGTCAAACATCCCGCCGATATTCCA
GATTATAAGAAACTTTCCTTCCCAGAAGGGTTCAAATGGGAGCGAGTGATGAATTTTGAAGACGGGGGGC
TCGTAACAGTAACCCAAGACTCTAGCCTTCAAGACGGTACATTGATTTACAAAGTTAAGATGAGAGGTAC
CAACTTCCCCCCCGACGGTCCCGTTATGCAAAAGAAGACAATGGGCTGGGAGGCCAGCACTGAGCGACTT
TATCCTAGGGATGGTGTCCTCAAAGGCGAGATCCACCAGGCTCTTAAACTCAAGGACGGCGGCCATTACC
TTGTTGAATTTAAAACTATCTATATGGCTAAGAAGCCTGTGCAGTTGCCTGGTTACTATTACGTCGACAC
TAAGTTGGACATAACATCCCATAATGAAGACTACACTATCGTTGAACAATACGAGCGATCAGAGGGACGC
CATCACTTGTTCCTAGGACACGGTACTGGTAGTACTGGTAGTGGCAGCTCCGGCACCGCCTCCTCCGAGG
ACAACAACATGGCCGTCATCAAAGAGTTCATGCGCTTCAAGGTGCGCATGGAGGGCTCCATGAACGGCCA
CGAGTTCGAGATCGAGGGCGAGGGCGAGGGCCGCCCCTACGAGGGCACCCAGACCGCCAAGCTGAAGGTG
ACCAAGGGCGGCCCCCTGCCCTTCGCCTGGGACATCCTGTCCCCCCAGTTCATGTACGGCTCCAAGGCGT
ACGTGAAGCACCCCGCCGACATCCCCGATTACAAGAAGCTGTCCTTCCCCGAGGGCTTCAAGTGGGAGCG
CGTGATGAACTTCGAGGACGGCGGTCTGGTGACCGTGACCCAGGACTCCTCCCTGCAGGACGGCACGCTG
ATCTACAAGGTGAAGATGCGCGGCACAAACTTCCCCCCCGACGGCCCCGTAATGCAGAAGAAGACCATGG
GCTGGGAGGCCTCCACCGAGCGCCTGTACCCCCGCGACGGCGTGCTGAAGGGCGAGATCCACCAGGCCCT
GAAGCTGAAGGACGGCGGCCGCTACCTGGTGGAGTTCAAGACCATCTACATGGCCAAGAAGCCCGTGCAA
CTGCCCGGCTACTACTACGTGGACACCAAGCTGGACATCACCTCCCACAACGAGGACTACACCATCGTGG
AACAGTACGAGCGCTCCGAGGGCCGCCACCACCTGTTCCTGTACGGCATGGACGAGCTGTACAAGTAATA
GGGTAGTCAGGTGCTTTGTGCTTGTACATAGTCTTGTGTTGCTGTGTTTGCTGTAATAAATTATTTTGTA
GTGAAAGTACCTATGTGGGTTTTCAGTGTCATTCAATTGCATTCATTTTATGTTTCAGGTTCAGGGGGAG
ATGTGGGAGGTTTTTTAAAGCAAGTAAAACCTCTACAAATGTGGTAAAATCGATAAGGATCTTCCTAGAG
CATGGCTACGTAGATAAGTAGCATGGCGGGTTAATCATTAACTACAAGGAACCCCTAGTGATGGAGTTGG
CCACTCCCTCTCTGCGCGCTCGCTCGCTCACTGAGGCCGGGCGACCAAAGGTCGCCCGACGCCCGGGCTT
TGCCCGGGCGGCCTCAGTGAGCGAGCGAGCGCGCAGCTGCATTAATGAATCGGCCAACGCGCGGGGAGAG
GCGGTTTGCGTATTGGGCGCTCTTCCGCTTCCTCGCTCACTGACTCGCTGCGCTCGGTCGTTCGGCTGCG
GCGAGCGGTATCAGCTCACTCAAAGGCGGTAATACGGTTATCCACAGAATCAGGGGATAACGCAGGAAAG
AACATGTGAGCAAAAGGCCAGCAAAAGGCCAGGAACCGTAAAAAGGCCGCGTTGCTGGCGTTTTTCCATA
GGCTCCGCCCCCCTGACGAGCATCACAAAAATCGACGCTCAAGTCAGAGGTGGCGAAACCCGACAGGACT
ATAAAGATACCAGGCGTTTCCCCCTGGAAGCTCCCTCGTGCGCTCTCCTGTTCCGACCCTGCCGCTTACC
GGATACCTGTCCGCCTTTCTCCCTTCGGGAAGCGTGGCGCTTTCTCATAGCTCACGCTGTAGGTATCTCA
GTTCGGTGTAGGTCGTTCGCTCCAAGCTGGGCTGTGTGCACGAACCCCCCGTTCAGCCCGACCGCTGCGC
CTTATCCGGTAACTATCGTCTTGAGTCCAACCCGGTAAGACACGACTTATCGCCACTGGCAGCAGCCACT
GGTAACAGGATTAGCAGAGCGAGGTATGTAGGCGGTGCTACAGAGTTCTTGAAGTGGTGGCCTAACTACG
GCTACACTAGAAGAACAGTATTTGGTATCTGCGCTCTGCTGAAGCCAGTTACCTTCGGAAAAAGAGTTGG
TAGCTCTTGATCCGGCAAACAAACCACCGCTGGTAGCGGTGGTTTTTTTGTTTGCAAGCAGCAGATTACG
CGCAGAAAAAAAGGATCTCAAGAAGATCCTTTGATCTTTTCTACGGGGTCTGACGCTCAGTGGAACGAAA
ACTCACGTTAAGGGATTTTGGTCATGAGATTATCAAAAAGGATCTTCACCTAGATCCTTTTAAATTAAAA
ATGAAGTTTTAAATCAATCTAAAGTATATATGAGTAAACTTGGTCTGACAGTTACCAATGCTTAATCAGT
GAGGCACCTATCTCAGCGATCTGTCTATTTCGTTCATCCATAGTTGCCTGACTCCCCGTCGTGTAGATAA
CTACGATACGGGAGGGCTTACCATCTGGCCCCAGTGCTGCAATGATACCGCGAGACCCACGCTCACCGGC
TCCAGATTTATCAGCAATAAACCAGCCAGCCGGAAGGGCCGAGCGCAGAAGTGGTCCTGCAACTTTATCC
GCCTCCATCCAGTCTATTAATTGTTGCCGGGAAGCTAGAGTAAGTAGTTCGCCAGTTAATAGTTTGCGCA
ACGTTGTTGCCATTGCTACAGGCATCGTGGTGTCACGCTCGTCGTTTGGTATGGCTTCATTCAGCTCCGG
TTCCCAACGATCAAGGCGAGTTACATGATCCCCCATGTTGTGCAAAAAAGCGGTTAGCTCCTTCGGTCCT
CCGATCGTTGTCAGAAGTAAGTTGGCCGCAGTGTTATCACTCATGGTTATGGCAGCACTGCATAATTCTC
TTACTGTCATGCCATCCGTAAGATGCTTTTCTGTGACTGGTGAGTACTCAACCAAGTCATTCTGAGAATA
GTGTATGCGGCGACCGAGTTGCTCTTGCCCGGCGTCAATACGGGATAATACCGCGCCACATAGCAGAACT
TTAAAAGTGCTCATCATTGGAAAACGTTCTTCGGGGCGAAAACTCTCAAGGATCTTACCGCTGTTGAGAT
CCAGTTCGATGTAACCCACTCGTGCACCCAACTGATCTTCAGCATCTTTTACTTTCACCAGCGTTTCTGG
GTGAGCAAAAACAGGAAGGCAAAATGCCGCAAAAAAGGGAATAAGGGCGACACGGAAATGTTGAATACTC
ATACTCTTCCTTTTTCAATATTATTGAAGCATTTATCAGGGTTATTGTCTCATGAGCGGATACATATTTG
AATGTATTTAGAAAAATAAACAAATAGGGGTTCCGCGCACATTTCCCCGAAAAGTGCCACCTAAATTGTA
AGCGTTAATATTTTGTTAAAATTCGCGTTAAATTTTTGTTAAATCAGCTCATTTTTTAACCAATAGGCCG
AAATCGGCAAAATCCCTTATAAATCAAAAGAATAGACCGAGATAGGGT
[37 nt withheld, positions 6489-6525]
AAAGAACGTGGACTCCAACGTCAAAGG
[49 nt withheld, positions 6553-6601]
T
[91 nt withheld, positions 6603-6693]
G
[124 nt withheld, positions 6695-6818]
CCCATTCGCCATTCAGGCTGCGCAACTGTTGGGAAGGGCGATCGGTGCGGGCCTCTTCGCTATTACGCCA
G
